Addgene plasmid #235651: pOPINK-Sharpin NZF (347-376)
Purpose: Bacterial expression of human Sharpin NZF (347-376)
Depositing lab: David Komander. Depositing organization: Walter and Eliza Hall Institute of Medical Research. Publication: Secondary interactions in ubiquitin-binding domains achieve linkage or substrate specificity. Michel MA, Scutts S, Komander D. Cell Rep. 2024 Aug 27;43(8):114545. doi: 10.1016/j.celrep.2024.114545. Epub 2024 Jul 23. PubMed 39052481.
Backbone
  Vector backbone: pOPIN-K
  Vector type: Bacterial Expression
Growth in bacteria
  Bacterial resistance: Kanamycin, 50 μg/mL
  Growth temperature: 37°C
  Growth strain: DH5alpha
  Copy number: Low Copy
Gene/Insert
  Gene/Insert name: Sharpin NZF
  Species: H. sapiens (human)
  Mutation: aa 347-376 only
  Entrez Gene: SHARPIN (a.k.a. SIPL1)
  Promoter: T7
  Tag / fusion protein: 6xHis-GST-3c (N terminal on backbone)
  Cloning method: Other
Terms and licenses: Academic/Nonprofit Terms; Industry Terms: Not Available to Industry
How to cite: pOPINK-Sharpin NZF (347-376) was a gift from David Komander (Addgene plasmid # 235651 ; http://n2t.net/addgene:235651 ; RRID:Addgene_235651)
