[The description below was written by a language model from this plasmid's Addgene catalogue record and pLannotate feature annotations shown in this document.]
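Description:
pOPINK-Sharpin NZF (347-376) is a bacterial expression plasmid built on the pOPIN-K backbone for producing a small fragment of human SHARPIN, residues 347-376, which correspond to its Npl4 zinc finger (NZF) ubiquitin-binding domain. SHARPIN is a component of the LUBAC complex that assembles linear polyubiquitin chains in NF-κB signalling. The plasmid replicates in E. coli from a ColE1/pBR322-type origin. It also carries the rop gene and a bom region, consistent with the low copy number listed in the record. Selection is by kanamycin through an aminoglycoside phosphotransferase gene (KanR). An f1 origin is also present, and short tetracycline-resistance fragments in the annotation appear to be non-functional pBR322-derived backbone remnants.

The expression cassette is a T7 promoter followed by a lac operator and the T7 gene 10 ribosome binding site, ending at a T7 terminator. A plasmid-borne lacI gene supplies repressor, so expression is IPTG-inducible in strains that provide T7 RNA polymerase. The open reading frame encodes an N-terminal 6xHis tag, Schistosoma japonicum glutathione S-transferase and, according to the catalogue entry, a 3C protease cleavage site, followed by the SHARPIN NZF fragment. This arrangement allows affinity purification on nickel or glutathione resin, and the tag can be removed by 3C protease. GST also helps the expression and solubility of such a short domain. The feature table detects a further His-tag fragment and a fragment of a solubility tag downstream of the insert. The record does not say whether these are translated, and they may simply be vector sequence beyond the stop codon. The associated study concerns how ubiquitin-binding domains achieve linkage or substrate specificity, so the recombinant NZF domain is presumably used for biochemical or structural ubiquitin-binding work.
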