Features (pLannotate 1.2.2; 21 found; start..end, strand, type, name):
    114..161     -  terminator     T7 terminator: transcription terminator for bacteriophage T7 RNA polymerase
    169..218     -  CDS            SET1 (fragment): solubility-enhancement tag derived from T7 phage gene 10B
    228..245     -  CDS            9xHis (fragment): 9xHis affinity tag
    269..415     -  CDS            SHARPIN (fragment): SHRPN_HUMAN - Also known as SIPL1. Experimental evidence at protein level: Swiss-Prot protein existence level 1. Component of the LUBAC complex which conjugates linear polyubiquitin chains in a head-to-tail manner to substrates and plays a key role in NF-kappa-B activation and regulation of inflammation. LUBAC conjugates linear polyubiquitin to IKBKG and RIPK1 and is involved in activation of the canonical NF-kappa-B and the JNK signaling pathways. Linear ubiquitination mediated by the LUBAC complex interferes with TNF-induced cell death and thereby prevents inflammation. LUBAC is recruited to
    398..1051    -  CDS            GST26_SCHJA: Experimental evidence at protein level: Swiss-Prot protein existence level 1. GST isoenzymes appear to play a central role in the parasite detoxification system. Other functions are also suspected including a role in increasing the solubility of haematin in the parasite gut. From Schistosoma japonicum (Blood fluke).
   1052..1069    -  CDS            7xHis (fragment): 6xHis affinity tag
   1082..1104    -  RBS            RBS: efficient ribosome binding site from bacteriophage T7 gene 10 (Olins and Rangwala, 1989)
   1119..1143    -  protein_bind   lac operator: The lac repressor binds to the lac operator to inhibit transcription in E. coli. This inhibition can be relieved by adding lactose or isopropyl-β-D-thiogalactopyranoside (IPTG). lac repressor encoded by lacI
   1144..1162    -  promoter       T7 promoter: promoter for bacteriophage T7 RNA polymerase
   1184..1463    +  CDS            TcR (fragment): tetracycline efflux protein; tet; confers resistance to tetracycline
   1471..1548    +  promoter       lacI promoter: lacI
   1549..2631    +  CDS            lacI: lac repressor; lacI; The lac repressor binds to the lac operator to inhibit transcription in E. coli. This inhibition can be relieved by adding lactose or isopropyl-β-D-thiogalactopyranoside (IPTG).
   2644..2665    +  protein_bind   CAP binding site: CAP binding activates transcription in the presence of cAMP. E. coli catabolite activator protein
   2680..2971    +  CDS            TcR (fragment): tetracycline efflux protein; tet; confers resistance to tetracycline
   3043..3423    -  CDS            YPB1_ECOLX: Protein predicted: Swiss-Prot protein existence level 4. From Escherichia coli.
   3440..3631    +  CDS            rop: Rop protein, which maintains plasmids at low copy number; rop
   3733..3872    +  misc_feature   bom: basis of mobility region from pBR322
   4058..4646    -  rep_origin     ori: high-copy-number ColE1/pMB1/pBR322/pUC origin of replication
   4768..5583    +  CDS            KanR: aminoglycoside phosphotransferase; aph(3')-Ia; confers resistance to kanamycin in bacteria or G418 (Geneticin®) in eukaryotes
   5592..5649    -  promoter       AmpR promoter (fragment): bla
   5702..77      -  rep_origin     f1 ori (across the origin) (sequence partly withheld): f1 bacteriophage origin of replication; arrow indicates direction of (+) strand synthesis
>Addgene plasmid #235651 | pOPINK-Sharpin NZF (347-376) | addgene full sequence | sequence record 473026 | Addgene NGS Result
[77 nt withheld, positions 1-77]
CCCATTCGCCAATCCGGATATAGTTCCTCCTTTCAGCAAAAAACCCCTCAAGACCCGTTTAGAGGCCCCA
AGGGGTTATGCTAGTTATTGCTCAGCGGTGGCAGCAGCCAACTCAGCTTCCTTTCGGGCTTTGTTAGCAG
CCGGATCTCAGTGGTGGTGGTGGTGGTGTTTAAATGGTCTAGAAAGCTTTAGGGCCTCTGGGTGCTACAC
ATCTCACAGCCAGGGCGGTCTGGGGCATTGATGAAGGTGCAGGAAGGACAGGACCAGCTGGGCTGGAGTG
GGCCCTGAAACAGAACTTCCAGACCGCTGCTCAGATCCGATTTTGGAGGATGGTCGCCACCACCAAACGT
GGCTTGCCAGCCCTGCAAAGGCCATGCTATATACTTGCTGGATTTCAAGTACTTATCAATTTGTGGGATA
GCTTCAATACGTTTTTTAAAACAAACTAATTTTGGGAACGCATCCAGGCACATTGGGTCCATGTATAAAA
CAACATCAAGAGCGTCATACAACATGAAGTCAGGATGGGTTACATGATCACCATTTAAATATGTTTTATG
ACATAAACGATCTTCGAACATTTTCAGCATTTCAGGTAGCTTGCTAAGAAAATCAACTTTGAGAGTTTCA
AAGTCTTTACTATATGCAATTCTCGAAACACCGTATCTAATATCCAAAACCGCTCCTTCAAGCATTGAAA
TCTCTGCACGCTCTTTTGGACAACCACCCAACATGTTGTGCTTGTCAGCTATATAACGTATGATGGCCAT
AGACTGTGTTAATTTAACATCACCATCAATATAATAAGGAAGATTGGGAAACTCCAAACCCAATTCAAAC
TTTTTGTTTCGCCATTTATCACCTTCATCGCGCTCATACAAATGCTCTTCATATTTTTCTTCAAGATATT
CCAAAAGAAGTCGAGTGGGTTGCACAAGGCCCTTAATTTTCCAATAACCTAGTATAGGGGACATGTGATG
GTGATGGTGATGTGCCATGGTATATCTCCTTCTTAAAGTTAAACAAAATTATTTCTAGAGGGGAATTGTT
ATCCGCTCACAATTCCCCTATAGTGAGTCGTATTAATTTCGCGGGATCGAGATCTCGATCCTCTACGCCG
GACGCATCGTGGCCGGCATCACCGGCGCCACAGGTGCGGTTGCTGGCGCCTATATCGCCGACATCACCGA
TGGGGAAGATCGGGCTCGCCACTTCGGGCTCATGAGCGCTTGTTTCGGCGTGGGTATGGTGGCAGGCCCC
GTGGCCGGGGGACTGTTGGGCGCCATCTCCTTGCATGCACCATTCCTTGCGGCGGCGGTGCTCAACGGCC
TCAACCTACTACTGGGCTGCTTCCTAATGCAGGAGTCGCATAAGGGAGAGCGTCGAGATCCCGGACACCA
TCGAATGGCGCAAAACCTTTCGCGGTATGGCATGATAGCGCCCGGAAGAGAGTCAATTCAGGGTGGTGAA
TGTGAAACCAGTAACGTTATACGATGTCGCAGAGTATGCCGGTGTCTCTTATCAGACCGTTTCCCGCGTG
GTGAACCAGGCCAGCCACGTTTCTGCGAAAACGCGGGAAAAAGTGGAAGCGGCGATGGCGGAGCTGAATT
ACATTCCCAACCGCGTGGCACAACAACTGGCGGGCAAACAGTCGTTGCTGATTGGCGTTGCCACCTCCAG
TCTGGCCCTGCACGCGCCGTCGCAAATTGTCGCGGCGATTAAATCTCGCGCCGATCAACTGGGTGCCAGC
GTGGTGGTGTCGATGGTAGAACGAAGCGGCGTCGAAGCCTGTAAAGCGGCGGTGCACAATCTTCTCGCGC
AACGCGTCAGTGGGCTGATCATTAACTATCCGCTGGATGACCAGGATGCCATTGCTGTGGAAGCTGCCTG
CACTAATGTTCCGGCGTTATTTCTTGATGTCTCTGACCAGACACCCATCAACAGTATTATTTTCTCCCAT
GAAGACGGTACGCGACTGGGCGTGGAGCATCTGGTCGCATTGGGTCACCAGCAAATCGCGCTGTTAGCGG
GCCCATTAAGTTCTGTCTCGGCGCGTCTGCGTCTGGCTGGCTGGCATAAATATCTCACTCGCAATCAAAT
TCAGCCGATAGCGGAACGGGAAGGCGACTGGAGTGCCATGTCCGGTTTTCAACAAACCATGCAAATGCTG
AATGAGGGCATCGTTCCCACTGCGATGCTGGTTGCCAACGATCAGATGGCGCTGGGCGCAATGCGCGCCA
TTACCGAGTCCGGGCTGCGCGTTGGTGCGGATATCTCGGTAGTGGGATACGACGATACCGAAGACAGCTC
ATGTTATATCCCGCCGTTAACCACCATCAAACAGGATTTTCGCCTGCTGGGGCAAACCAGCGTGGACCGC
TTGCTGCAACTCTCTCAGGGCCAGGCGGTGAAGGGCAATCAGCTGTTGCCCGTCTCACTGGTGAAAAGAA
AAACCACCCTGGCGCCCAATACGCAAACCGCCTCTCCCCGCGCGTTGGCCGATTCATTAATGCAGCTGGC
ACGACAGGTTTCCCGACTGGAAAGCGGGCAGTGAGCGCAACGCAATTAATGTAAGTTAGCTCACTCATTA
GGCACCGGGATCTCGACCGATGCCCTTGAGAGCCTTCAACCCAGTCAGCTCCTTCCGGTGGGCGCGGGGC
ATGACTATCGTCGCCGCACTTATGACTGTCTTCTTTATCATGCAACTCGTAGGACAGGTGCCGGCAGCGC
TCTGGGTCATTTTCGGCGAGGACCGCTTTCGCTGGAGCGCGACGATGATCGGCCTGTCGCTTGCGGTATT
CGGAATCTTGCACGCCCTCGCTCAAGCCTTCGTCACTGGTCCCGCCACCAAACGTTTCGGCGAGAAGCAG
GCCATTATCGCCGGCATGGCGGCCCCACGGGTGCGCATGATCGTGCTCCTGTCGTTGAGGACCCGGCTAG
GCTGGCGGGGTTGCCTTACTGGTTAGCAGAATGAATCACCGATACGCGAGCGAACGTGAAGCGACTGCTG
CTGCAAAACGTCTGCGACCTGAGCAACAACATGAATGGTCTTCGGTTTCCGTGTTTCGTAAAGTCTGGAA
ACGCGGAAGTCAGCGCCCTGCACCATTATGTTCCGGATCTGCATCGCAGGATGCTGCTGGCTACCCTGTG
GAACACCTACATCTGTATTAACGAAGCGCTGGCATTGACCCTGAGTGATTTTTCTCTGGTCCCGCCGCAT
CCATACCGCCAGTTGTTTACCCTCACAACGTTCCAGTAACCGGGCATGTTCATCATCAGTAACCCGTATC
GTGAGCATCCTCTCTCGTTTCATCGGTATCATTACCCCCATGAACAGAAATCCCCCTTACACGGAGGCAT
CAGTGACCAAACAGGAAAAAACCGCCCTTAACATGGCCCGCTTTATCAGAAGCCAGACATTAACGCTTCT
GGAGAAACTCAACGAGCTGGACGCGGATGAACAGGCAGACATCTGTGAATCGCTTCACGACCACGCTGAT
GAGCTTTACCGCAGCTGCCTCGCGCGTTTCGGTGATGACGGTGAAAACCTCTGACACATGCAGCTCCCGG
AGACGGTCACAGCTTGTCTGTAAGCGGATGCCGGGAGCAGACAAGCCCGTCAGGGCGCGTCAGCGGGTGT
TGGCGGGTGTCGGGGCGCAGCCATGACCCAGTCACGTAGCGATAGCGGAGTGTATACTGGCTTAACTATG
CGGCATCAGAGCAGATTGTACTGAGAGTGCACCATTGCGGTGTGAAATACCGCACAGATGCGTAAGGAGA
AAATACCGCATCAGGCGCTCTTCCGCTTCCTCGCTCACTGACTCGCTGCGCTCGGTCGTTCGGCTGCGGC
GAGCGGTATCAGCTCACTCAAAGGCGGTAATACGGTTATCCACAGAATCAGGGGATAACGCAGGAAAGAA
CATGTGAGCAAAAGGCCAGCAAAAGGCCAGGAACCGTAAAAAGGCCGCGTTGCTGGCGTTTTTCCATAGG
CTCCGCCCCCCTGACGAGCATCACAAAAATCGACGCTCAAGTCAGAGGTGGCGAAACCCGACAGGACTAT
AAAGATACCAGGCGTTTCCCCCTGGAAGCTCCCTCGTGCGCTCTCCTGTTCCGACCCTGCCGCTTACCGG
ATACCTGTCCGCCTTTCTCCCTTCGGGAAGCGTGGCGCTTTCTCATAGCTCACGCTGTAGGTATCTCAGT
TCGGTGTAGGTCGTTCGCTCCAAGCTGGGCTGTGTGCACGAACCCCCCGTTCAGCCCGACCGCTGCGCCT
TATCCGGTAACTATCGTCTTGAGTCCAACCCGGTAAGACACGACTTATCGCCACTGGCAGCAGCCACTGG
TAACAGGATTAGCAGAGCGAGGTATGTAGGCGGTGCTACAGAGTTCTTGAAGTGGTGGCCTAACTACGGC
TACACTAGAAGGACAGTATTTGGTATCTGCGCTCTGCTGAAGCCAGTTACCTTCGGAAAAAGAGTTGTTA
GCTCTTGATCCGGCAAACAAACCACCGCTGGTAGCGGTGGTTTTTTTGTTTGCAAGCAGCAGATTACGCG
CAGAAAAAAAGGATCTCAAGAAGATCCTTTGATCTTTTCTACGGGGTCTGACGCTCAGTGGAACGAAAAC
TCACGTTAAGGGATTTTGGTCATGAACAATAAAACTGTCTGCTTACATAAACAGTAATACAAGGGGTGTT
ATGAGCCATATTCAACGGGAAACGTCTTGCTCTAGGCCGCGATTAAATTCCAACATGGATGCTGATTTAT
ATGGGTATAAATGGGCTCGCGATAATGTCGGGCAATCAGGTGCGACAATCTATCGATTGTATGGGAAGCC
CGATGCGCCAGAGTTGTTTCTGAAACATGGCAAAGGTAGCGTTGCCAATGATGTTACAGATGAGATGGTC
AGACTAAACTGGCTGACGGAATTTATGCCTCTTCCGACCATCAAGCATTTTATCCGTACTCCTGATGATG
CATGGTTACTCACCACTGCGATCCCCGGGAAAACAGCATTCCAGGTATTAGAAGAATATCCTGATTCAGG
TGAAAATATTGTTGATGCGCTGGCAGTGTTCCTGCGCCGGTTGCATTCGATTCCTGTTTGTAATTGTCCT
TTTAACAGCGATCGCGTATTTCGTCTCGCTCAGGCGCAATCACGAATGAATAACGGTTTGGTTGATGCGA
GTGATTTTGATGACGAGCGTAATGGCTGGCCTGTTGAACAAGTCTGGAAAGAAATGCATAAACTTTTGCC
ATTCTCACCGGATTCAGTCGTCACTCATGGTGATTTCTCACTTGATAACCTTATTTTTGACGAGGGGAAA
TTAATAGGTTGTATTGATGTTGGACGAGTCGGAATCGCAGACCGATACCAGGATCTTGCCATCCTATGGA
ACTGCCTCGGTGAGTTTTCTCCTTCATTACAGAAACGGCTTTTTCAAAAATATGGTATTGATAATCCTGA
TATGAATAAATTGCAGTTTCATTTGATGCTCGATGAGTTTTTCTAAGAATTAATTCATGAGCGGATACAT
ATTTGAATGTATTTAGAAAAATAAACAAATAGGGGTTCCGCGCACATTTCCCCGAAAAGTGCCACCTAAA
TTGTAAGCGTTAATATTTTGTTAAAATTCGCGTTAAATTTTTGTTAAATCAGCTCATTTTTTAACCAATA
GGCCGAAATCGGCAAAATCCCTTATAAATCAAAAGAATAGACCGAGATAGGGT
[37 nt withheld, positions 5801-5837]
AAAGAACGTGGACTCCAACGTCAAAGG
[49 nt withheld, positions 5865-5913]
T
[91 nt withheld, positions 5915-6005]
G
[47 nt withheld, positions 6007-6053]
