>Addgene plasmid #235651 | pOPINK-Sharpin NZF (347-376) | depositor partial sequence | sequence record 463603 | pOPINK-Sharpin NZF (347-376) sequence 1155 bps
NNGNNNNNNNNNACTCAGCTTCTTTCGGGCTTTGTTAGCAGCCGGATCTCAGTGGTGGTGGTGGTGGTGT
TTAAATGGTCTAGAAAGCTTTAGGGCCTCTGGGTGCTACACATCTCACAGCCAGGGCGGTCTGGGGCATT
GATGAAGGTGCAGGAAGGACAGGACCAGCTGGGCTGGAGTGGGCCCTGAAACAGAACTTCCAGACCGCTG
CTCAGATCCGATTTTGGAGGATGGTCGCCACCACCAAACGTGGCTTGCCAGCCCTGCAAAGGCCATGCTA
TATACTTGCTGGATTTCAAGTACTTATCAATTTGTGGGATAGCTTCAATACGTTTTTTAAAACAAACTAA
TTTTGGGAACGCATCCAGGCACATTGGGTCCATGTATAAAACAACATCAAGAGCGTCATACAACATGAAG
TCAGGATGGGTTACATGATCACCATTTAAATATGTTTTATGACATAAACGATCTTCGAACATTTTCAGCA
TTTCAGGTAGCTTGCTAAGAAAATCAACTTTGAGAGTTTCAAAGTCTTTACTATATGCAATTCTCGAAAC
ACCGTATCTAATATCCAAAACCGCTCCTTCAAGCATTGAAATCTCTGCACGCTCTTTTGGACAACCACCC
AACATGTTGTGCTTGTCAGCTATATAACGTATGATGGCCATAGACTGTGTTAATTTAACATCACCATCAA
TATAATAAGGAAGATTGGGAAACTCCAAACCCAATTCAAACTTTTTGTTTCGCCATTTATCACCTTCATC
GCGCTCATACAAATGCTCTTCATATTTTTCTTCAAGATATTCCAAAAGAAGTCGAGTGGGTTGCACAAGG
CCCTTAATTTTCCAATAACCTAGTATAGGGGACATGTGATGGTGATGGTGATGTGCCATGGTATATCTCC
TTCTTAAAGTTAAACAAAATTATTTCTAGAGGGGAATTGTTATCCGCTCACAATTCCCCTATAGTGAGTC
GTATTAATTTCGCGGGATCGANATCTCGATCCTCTACGCCGGACGCATCGTGGNCCGGCATCACCNGGCG
CCACAGGGGGCGGTTGCTGGGCGCCTATATCGCCCAACATCACCGAAGGGGTAAAAATCGGGNNTCGCCA
CTTTCGGGNCTCATGAACCTCTTGTTTCCGGCTAG
